>Addgene plasmid #158503 | pZA25 | addgene full sequence | sequence record 309631 | Addgene NGS Result
GGGACACGAAGTGGTTTAAACTATCAGTGTTTGACAGGATATATTGGCGGGTAAACCTAAGAGAAAAGAG
CGTTTATTAGAATAATCGGATATTTAAAAGGGCGTGAAAAGGTTTATCCGTTCGTCCATTTGTATGTGCC
AACCACAGGAACCGTAAAAAGGCCGCGTTGCTGGCGTTTTTCCATAGGCTCCGCCCCCCTGACGAGCATC
ACAAAAATCGACGCTCAAGTCAGAGGTGGCGAAACCCGACAGGACTATAAAGATACCAGGCGTTTCCCCC
TGGAAGCTCCCTCGTGCGCTCTCCTGTTCCGACCCTGCCGCTTACCGGATACCTGTCCGCCTTTCTCCCT
TCGGGAAGCGTGGCGCTTTCTCATAGCTCACGCTGTAGGTATCTCAGTTCGGTGTAGGTCGTTCGCTCCA
AGCTGGGCTGTGTGCACGAACCCCCCGTTCAGCCCGACCGCTGCGCCTTATCCGGTAACTATCGTCTTGA
GTCCAACCCGGTAAGACACGACTTATCGCCACTGGCAGCAGCCACTGGTAACAGGATTAGCAGAGCGAGG
TATGTAGGCGGTGCTACAGAGTTCTTGAAGTGGTGGCCTAACTACGGCTACACTAGAAGGACAGTATTTG
GTATCTGCGCTCTGCTGAAGCCAGTTACCTTCGGAAAAAGAGTTGGTAGCTCTTGATCCGGCAAACAAAC
CACCGCTGGTAGCGGTGGTTTTTTTGTTTGCAAGCAGCAGATTACGCGCAGAAAAAAAGGATCTCAAGAA
GATCCTTTGATCTTTTCTACGGGGTCTGACGCTCAGTGGAACGAAAACTCACGTTAAGGGATTTTGGTCA
TGAGATTATCAAAAAGGATCTTCACCTAGATCCTTTTAAATTAAAAATGAAGTTTTAAATCAATCTAAAG
TATATATGAGTAAACTTGGTCTGACAGCTAAAACAATTCATCCAGTAAAATATAATATTTTATTTTCTCC
CAATCAGGCTTGATCCCCAGTAAGTCAAAAAATAGCTCGACATACTGTTCTTCCCCGATATCCTCCCTGA
TCGACCGGACGCAGAAGGCAATGTCATACCACTTGTCCGCCCTGCCGCTTCTCCCAAGATCAATAAAGCC
ACTTACTTTGCCATCTTTCACAAAGATGTTGCTGTCTCCCAGGTCGCCGTGGGAAAAGACAAGTTCCTCT
TCGGGCTTTTCCGTCTTTAAAAAATCATACAGCTCGCGCGGATCTTTAAATGGAGTGTCCTCTTCCCAGT
TTTCGCAATCCACATCGGCCAGATCGTTATTCAGTAAGTAATCCAATTCGGCTAAGCGGCTGTCTAAGCT
ATTCGTATAGGGACAATCCGATATGTCGATGGAGTGAAAGAGCCTGATGCACTCCGCATACAGCTCGATA
ATCTTTTCAGGGCTTTGTTCATCTTCATACTCTTCCGAGCAAAGGACGCCATCGGCCTCACTCATGAGCA
GATTGCTCCAGCCATCATGCCGTTCAAAGTGCAGGACCTTTGGAACAGGCAGCTTTCCTTCCAGCCATAG
CATCATGTCCTTTTCCCGTTCCACATCATAGGTGGTCCCTTTATACCGGCTGTCCGTCATTTTTAAATAT
AGGTTTTCATTTTCTCCCACCAGCTTATATACCTTAGCAGGAGACATTCCTTCCGTATCTTTTGCGCAGC
GGTATTTTTCGATCAGTTTTTTCAATTCCGGTGATATTCTCATTTTAGCCATACTCTTCCTTTTTCAATA
TTATTGAAGCATTTATCAAGGTTATTGTCTCATGAGCGGATACATATTTGAATGTATTTAGAAAAATAAA
CAAATAGGGGTTCCGCGCACGAATTGGCCAGCGCTGCCATTTTTGGGGTGAGGCCGTTCGCGGCCGAGGG
GCGCAGCCCCTGGGGGGATGGGAGCTCGGTGCCTTGATGTGGGCGCCGGCGGTCGAGTGGCGACGGCGCG
GCTTGTCCGCGCCCTGGTAGATTGCCTGGCCGTAGGCCAGCCATTTTTGAGCGGCCAGCGGCCGCGATAG
GCCGACGCGAAGCGGCGGGGCGTAGGGAGCGCAGCGACCGAAGGGTAGGCGCTTTTTGCAGCTCTTCGGC
TGTGCGCTGGCCAGACAGTTATGCACAGGCCAGGCGGGTTTTAAGAGTTTTAATAAGTTTTAAAGAGTTT
TAGGCGGAAAAATCGCCTTTTTTCTCTTTTATATCAGTCACTTACATGTGTGACCGGTTCCCAATGTACG
GCTTTGGGTTCCCAATGTACGGGTTCCGGTTCCCAATGTACGGCTTTGGGTTCCCAATGTACGTGCTATC
CACAGGAAAGAAGCTTTTTCGACCTTTTTCCCCTGCTAGGGCAATTTGCCCTAGCATCTGCTCCGTACAT
TAGGAACCGGCGGATGCTTCGCCCTCGATCAGGTTGCGGTAGCGCATGACTAGGATCGGGCCAGCCTGCC
CCGCCTCCTCCTTCAAATCGTACTCCGGCAGGTCATTTGACCCGATCAGCTTGCGCACGGTGAAACAGAA
CTTCTTGAACTCTCCGGCGCTGCCACTGCGTTCGTAGATCGTCTTGAACAACCATCTGGCTTCTGCCTTG
CCTGCGGCGCGGCGTGCCAGGCGGTAGAGAAAACGGCCGATGCCGGGATCGATCAAAAAGTAATCGGGGT
GAACCGTCAGCACGTCCGGGTTCTTGCCTTCTGTGATCTCGCGGTACATCCAATCAGCTAGCTCGATCTC
GATGTACTCCGGCCGCCCGGTTTCGCTCTTTACGATCTTGTAGCGGCTAATCAAGGCTTCACCCTCGGAT
ACCGTCACCAGGCGGCCGTTCTTGGCCTTCTTCGTACGCTGCATGGCAACGTGCGTGGTGTTTAACCGAA
TGCAGGTTTCTACCAGGTCGTCTTTCTGCTTTCCGCCATCGGCTCGCCGGCAGAACTTGAGTACGTCCGC
AACGTGTGGACGGAACACGCGGCCGGGCTTGTCTCCCTTCCCTTCCCGGTATCGGTTCATGGATTCGGTT
AGATGGGAAACCGCCATCAGTACCAGGTCGTAATCCCACACACTGGCCATGCCGGCCGGCCCTGCGGAAA
CCTCTACGTGCCCGTCTGGAAGCTCGTAGCGGATCACCTCGCCAGCTCGTCGGTCACGCTTCGACAGACG
GAAAACGGCCACGTCCATGATGCTGCGACTATCGCGGGTGCCCACGTCATAGAGCATCGGAACGAAAAAA
TCTGGTTGCTCGTCGCCCTTGGGCGGCTTCCTAATCGACGACGCACCGGCTGCCGGCGGTTGCCGGGATT
CTTTGCGGATTCGATCAGCGGCCGCTTGCCACGATTCACCGGGGCGTGCTTCTGCCTCGATGCGTTGCCG
CTGGGCGGCCTGCGCGGCCTTCAACTTCTCCACCAGGTCATCACCCAGCGCCGCGCCGATTTGTACCGGG
CCGGATGGTTTGCGACCGCTCACGCCGATTCCTCGGGCTTGGGGGTTCCAGTGCCATTGCAGGGCCGGCA
GACAACCCAGCCGCTTACGCCTGGCCAACCGCCCGTTCCTCCACACATGGGGCATTCCACGGCGTCGGTG
CCTGGTTGTTCTTGATTTTCCATGCCGCCTCCTTTAGCCGCTAAAATTCATCTACTCATTTATTCATTTG
CTCATTTACTCTGGTAGCTGCGCGATGTATTCAGATAGCAGCTCGGTAATGGTCTTGCCTTGGCGTACCG
CGTACATCTTCAGCTTGGTGTGATCCTCCGCCGGCAACTGAAAGTTGACCCGCTTCATGGCTGGCGTGTC
TGCCAGGCTGGCCAACGTTGCAGCCTTGCTGCTGCGTGCGCTCGGACGGCCGGCACTTAGCGTGTTTGTG
CTTTTGCTCATTTTCTCTTTACCTCATTAACTCAAATGAGTTTTGATTTAATTTCAGCGGCCAGCGCCTG
GACCTCGCGGGCAGCGTCGCCCTCGGGTTCTGATTCAAGAACGGTTGTGCCGGCGGCGGCAGTGCCTGGG
TAGCTCACGCGCTGCGTGATACGGGACTCAAGAATGGGCAGCTCGTACCCGGCCAGCGCCTCGGCAACCT
CACCGCCGATGCGCGTGCCTTTGATCGCCCGCGACACGACAAAGGCCGCTTGTAGCCTTCCATCCGTGAC
CTCAATGCGCTGCTTAACCAGCTCCACCAGGTCGGCGGTGGCCCATATGTCGTAAGGGCTTGGCTGCACC
GGAATCAGCACGAAGTCGGCTGCCTTGATCGCGGACACAGCCAAGTCCGCCGCCTGGGGCGCTCCGTCGA
TCACTACGAAGTCGCGCCGGCCGATGGCCTTCACGTCGCGGTCAATCGTCGGGCGGTCGATGCCGACAAC
GGTTAGCGGTTGATCTTCCCGCACGGCCGCCCAATCGCGGGCACTGCCCTGGGGATCGGAATCGACTAAC
AGAACATCGGCCCCGGCGAGTTGCAGGGCGCGGGCTAGATGGGTTGCGATGGTCGTCTTGCCTGACCCGC
CTTTCTGGTTAAGTACAGCGATAACCTTCATGCGTTCCCCTTGCGTATTTGTTTATTTACTCATCGCATC
ATATACGCAGCGACCGCATGACGCAAGCTGTTTTACTCAAATACACATCACCTTTTTAGACGGCGGCGCT
CGGTTTCTTCAGCGGCCAAGCTGGCCGGCCAGGCCGCCAGCTTGGCATCAGACAAACCGGCCAGGATTTC
ATGCAGCCGCACGGCTGATGGGCTGCCTGTATCGAGTGGTGATTTTGTGCCGAGCTGCCGGTCGGGGAGC
TGTTGGCTGGCTGGTGGCAGGATATATTGTGGTGTAAACAAATTGACGCTTAGACAACTTAATAACACAT
TGCGGACGTTTTTAATGTACTGGGGTGGATGCAGTGGGCCCCACTCTGTGTGCCGAATTCGGATCCGGAG
AGCGGAGAATTAAGGGAGTCACGTTATGACCCCCGCCGATGACGCGGGACAAGCCGTTTTACGTTTGGAA
CTGACAGAACCGCAACGTTGAAGGAGCCACTCAGCCGCGGGTTTCTGGAGTTTAATGAGCTAAGCACATA
CGTCAGAAACCATTATTGCGCGTTCAAAAGTCGCCTAAGGTCACTATCAGCTAGCAAATATTTCTTGTCA
AAAATGCTCCACTGACGTTCCATAAATTCCCCTCGGTATCCAATTAGAGTCTCATATTCACTCTCAATCC
AAATAATCTGCACCGGATCTGGATCGTTTCGCATGATTGAACAAGATGGATTGCACGCAGGTTCTCCGGC
CGCTTGGGTGGAGAGGCTATTCGGCTATGACTGGGCACAACAGACAATCGGCTGCTCTGATGCCGCCGTG
TTCCGGCTGTCAGCGCAGGGGCGCCCGGTTCTTTTTGTCAAGACCGACCTGTCCGGTGCCCTGAATGAAC
TCCAGGACGAGGCAGCGCGGCTATCGTGGCTGGCCACGACGGGCGTTCCTTGCGCAGCTGTGCTCGACGT
TGTCACTGAAGCGGGAAGGGACTGGCTGCTATTGGGCGAAGTGCCGGGGCAGGATCTCCTGTCATCTCAC
CTTGCTCCTGCCGAGAAAGTATCCATCATGGCTGATGCAATGCGGCGGCTGCATACGCTTGATCCGGCTA
CCTGCCCATTCGACCACCAAGCGAAACATCGCATCGAGCGAGCACGTACTCGGATGGAAGCCGGTCTTGT
CGATCAGGATGATCTGGACGAAGAGCATCAGGGGCTCGCGCCAGCCGAACTGTTCGCCAGGCTCAAGGCG
CGTATGCCCGACGGCGAGGATCTCGTCGTGACTCATGGCGATGCCTGCTTGCCGAATATCATGGTGGAAA
ATGGCCGCTTTTCTGGATTCATCGACTGTGGCCGGCTGGGTGTGGCGGACCGCTATCAGGACATAGCGTT
GGCTACCCGTGATATTGCTGAAGAGCTTGGCGGCGAATGGGCTGACCGCTTCCTCGTGCTTTACGGTATC
GCCGCTCCCGATTCGCAGCGCATCGCCTTCTATCGCCTTCTTGACGAGTTCTTCTGAGCGGGTCTGGATC
TAGAGTCAAGCAGATCGTTCAAACATTTGGCAATAAAGTTTCTTAAGATTGAATCCTGTTGCCGGTCTTG
CGATGATTATCATATAATTTCTGTTGAATTACGTTAAGCATGTAATAATTAACATGTAATGCATGACGTT
ATTTATGAGATGGGTTTTTATGATTAGAGTCCCGCAATTATACATTTAATACGCGATAGAAAACAAAATA
TAGCGCGCAAACTAGGATAAATTATCGCGCGCGGTGTCATCTATGTTACTAGATCGACGCTGCAAGAATT
CAAGCTTGGAGGAATTCCAATCCCACAAAAATCTGAGCTTAACAGCACAGTTGCTCCTCTCAGAGCAGAA
TCGGGTATTCAACACCCTCATATCAACTACTACGTTGTGTATAACGGTCCACATGCCGGTATATACGATG
ACTGGGGTTGTACAAAGGCGGCAACAAACGGCGTTCCCGGAGTTGCACACAAGAAATTTGCCACTATTAC
AGAGGCAAGAGCAGCAGCTGACGCGTACACAACAAGTCAGCAAACAGACAGGTTGAACTTCATCCCCAAA
GGAGAAGCTCAACTCAAGCCCAAGAGCTTTGCTAAGGCCCTAACAAGCCCACCAAAGCAAAAAGCCCACT
GGCTCACGCTAGGAACCAAAAGGCCCAGCAGTGATCCAGCCCCAAAAGAGATCTCCTTTGCCCCGGAGAT
TACAATGGACGATTTCCTCTATCTTTACGATCTAGGAAGGAAGTTCGAAGGTGAAGGTGACGACACTATG
TTCACCACTGATAATGAGAAGGTTAGCCTCTTCAATTTCAGAAAGAATGCTGACCCACAGATGGTTAGAG
AGGCCTACGCAGCAAGTCTCATCAAGACGATCTACCCGAGTAACAATCTCCAGGAGATCAAATACCTTCC
CAAGAAGGTTAAAGATGCAGTCAAAAGATTCAGGACTAATTGCATCAAGAACACAGAGAAAGACATATTT
CTCAAGATCAGAAGTACTATTCCAGTATGGACGATTCAAGGCTTGCTTCATAAACCAAGGCAAGTAATAG
AGATTGGAGTCTCTAAAAAGGTAGTTCCTACTGAATCTAAGGCCATGCATGGAGTCTAAGATTCAAATCG
AGGATCTAACAGAACTCGCCGTCAAGACTGGCGAACAGTTCATACAGAGTCTTTTACGACTCAATGACAA
GAAGAAAATCTTCGTCAACATGGTGGAGCACGACACTCTGGTCTACTCCAAAAATGTCAAAGATACAGTC
TCAGAAGATCAAAGGGCTATTGAGACTTTTCAACAAAGGATAATTTCGGGAAACCTCCTCGGATTCCATT
GCCCAGCTATCTGTCACTTCATCGAAAGGACAGTAGAAAAGGAAGGTGGCTCCTACAAATGCCATCATTG
CGATAAAGGAAAGGCTATCATTCAAGATCTCTCTGCCGACAGTGGTCCCAAAGATGGACCCCCACCCACG
AGGAGCATCGTGGAAAAAGAAGAGGTTCCAACCACGTCTACAAAGCAAGTGGATTGATGTGACATCTCCA
CTGACGTAAGGGATGACGCACAATCCCACTATCCTTCGCAAGACCCTTCCTCTATATAAGGAAGTTCATT
TCATTTGGAGAGGACACGCTCGAGTATAAGAGCTCATTTTTACAACAATTACCAACAACAACAAACAACA
AACAACATTACAATTACATTTACAATTATCGATACAATGGTGGACGCTGTTGTAACAGTGTTTTTAGAGA
AAACCTTGAACATCCTCGAAGAAAAAGGCCGAACCGTATCGGACTACCGAAAACAGTTGGAAGATTTGCA
AAGCGAATTGAAATATATGCAGTCTTTTCTCAAGGATGCAGAGAGGCAGAAGAGAACTAATGAAACGTTG
CGTACTCTTGTTGCGGATTTACGAGAACTGGTTTACGAAGCTGAGGATATACTTGTGGATTGTCAGCTCG
CGGATGGTGATGATGGGAACGAGCAAAGGTCATCAAATGCGTGGCTTTCGCGGCTTCATCCTGCCCGGGT
TCCGTTGCAGTACAAGAAAAGCAAACGTTTGCAAGAGATCAATGAGAGGATAACGAAAATAAAGAGTCAA
GTAGAGCCTTATTTCGAATTCATAACGCCGAGTAATGTTGGAAGAGATAATGGAACTGATCGGTGGAGCT
CTCCGGTGTATGATCATACTCAGGTGGTTGGTTTGGAAGGAGATAAAAGAAAAATCAAGGAGTGGCTCTT
TCGATCAAACGACAGCCAGCTTTTGATAATGGCCTTTGTTGGGATGGGAGGGCTAGGTAAAACTACAATC
GCTCAAGAAGTGTTCAATGACAAAGAGATCGAACATCGTTTCGAAAGAAGGATATGGGTGTCTGTGTCCC
AGACTTTTACTGAAGAACAGATCATGAGAAGCATATTGAGGAACTTGGGGGACGCGAGTGTTGGAGATGA
TATTGGAACATTGCTGAGAAAAATCCAGCAGTATCTTTTGGGGAAAAGGTACTTGATAGTTATGGACGAT
GTATGGGACAAGAATTTGAGCTGGTGGGACAAGATCTACCAAGGACTGCCTAGAGGACAAGGAGGTAGCG
TTATCGTGACCACAAGGTCGGAATCTGTAGCGAAAAGGGTGCAAGCGAGAGACGACAAGACTCACCGTCC
AGAGCTCCTTAGTCCTGATAACAGTTGGCTGCTGTTTTGTAATGTGGCATTTGCAGCAAATGACGGTACT
TGTGAGCGTCCCGAGCTAGAGGATGTTGGCAAGGAGATTGTAACGAAATGCAAAGGTTTGCCTTTGACAA
TCAAAGCGGTTGGTGGGTTACTTCTGTGCAAAGACCATGTCTATCATGAATGGAGACGAATTGCAGAGCA
TTTTCAGGATGAGCTAAGAGGAAACACTTCTGAAACTGACAATGTTATGTCATCTCTGCAGTTGAGCTAC
GATGAACTCCCTTCCCACCTTAAGTCGTGCATTCTCACGCTTTCGCTCTATCCAGAGGACTGTGTTATAC
CAAAACAACAACTAGTACATGGATGGATCGGAGAAGGTTTTGTCATGTGGAGAAACGGAAGATCTGCAAC
TGAATCTGGAGAGGACTGCTTTTCCGGGCTCACAAACAGGTGTCTAATAGAAGTTGTAGACAAAACCTAT
AGCGGAACCATCATCACTTGCAAGATTCATGACATGGTTCGTGATTTGGTGATCGATATAGCCAAGAAGG
ATTCGTTCTCTAACCCGGAAGGCCTCAACTGTCGTCACCTTGGGATTAGTGGAAACTTTGATGAGAAGCA
GATCAAAGTTAACCATAAGCTGAGAGGCGTAGTGTCAACAACTAAGACAGGTGAAGTGAACAAGCTCAAC
TCAGACTTAGCTAAGAAATTCACAGACTGCAAATATCTTCGGGTTCTCGATATCTCGAAATCCATATTTG
ATGCTCCTCTGTCTGAGATTTTGGATGAGATTGCAAGCCTTCAACACTTAGCATGTCTTAGTTTGAGCAA
CACACATCCGTTGATCCAGTTTCCTCGTTCCATGGAAGATCTCCACAACCTTCAGATTCTAGACGCAAGC
TACTGTCAGAATCTGAAACAACTTCAACCTTGCATCGTCTTGTTCAAGAAACTCCTTGTACTTGACATGA
CGAACTGTGGATCCCTTGAATGCTTCCCCAAGGGTATCGGAAGTCTCGTGAAGCTCGAAGTTCTGTTGGG
ATTTAAGCCAGCCAGGTCCAACAATGGGTGCAAGCTCAGTGAAGTGAAAAATCTCACAAACCTTCGGAAA
CTTGGTCTTTCTCTGACTCGTGGCGATCAGATAGAAGAGGAGGAGCTTGATTCTTTGATAAACCTAAGCA
AGCTGATGTCCATTTCGATCAACTGCTATGATAGCTACGGCGATGATCTCATAACCAAAATAGACGCCCT
TACTCCTCCACACCAGCTCCATGAGCTTTCTCTACAATTCTATCCTGGAAAGTCGAGTCCATCGTGGTTG
AGTCCTCACAAGCTTCCGATGTTGAGGTACATGTCAATATGTTCAGGTAATTTGGTGAAAATGCAGGAAC
CATTCTGGGGAAACGAGAATACTCACTGGAGAATTGAAGGTTTAATGTTAAGTTCATTGTCGGACCTAGA
CATGGACTGGGAAGTGCTGCAACAGTCAATGCCGTACCTGAGGACCGTGACCGCAAACTGGTGTCCAGAG
CTAGAGTCTTTCGCGATTGAAGATGTTGGCTTTAGAGGCGGAGTGTGGATGAAAACACCATTGCACAGAA
CCGGTTCGGAACAAAAGTTGATCTCTGAAGAGGACCTTGAGCAGAAATTGATCTCTGAGGAAGATCTTGA
GCAGAAGCTTATCTCAGAGGAGGATTTGGAGCAAAAACTTATTTCTGAAGAGGACCTTTGAGCTTGTCCT
GCTTTAATGAGATATGCGAGAAGCCTATGATCGCATGATATTTGCTTTCAATTCTGTTGTGCACGTTGTA
AAAAACCTGAGCATGTGTAGCTCAGATCCTTACCGCCGGTTTCGGTTCATTCTAATGAATATATCACCCG
TTACTATCGTATTTTTATGAATAATATTCTCCGTTCAATTTACTGATTGTACCCTACTACTTATATGTAC
AATATTAAAATGAAAACAATATATTGTGCTGAATAGGTTTATAGCGACATCTATGATAGAGCGCCACAAT
AACAAACAATTGCGTTTTATTATTACAAATCCAATTTTAAAAAAAGCGGCAGAACCGGTCAAACCTAAAA
GACTGATTACATAAATCTTATTCAAATTTCAAAAGTGCCCCAGGGGCTAGTATCTACGACACACCGAGCG
GCGAACTAATAACGCTCACTGAAGGGAACTCCGGTTCCCCGCCGGCGCGCATGGGTGAGATTCCTTGAAG
TTGAGTATTGGCCGTCCGCTCTACCGAAAGTTACGGGCACCATTCAACCCGGTCCAGCACGGCGGCCGGG
TAACCGACTTGCTGCCCCGAGAATTATGCAGCATTTTTTTGGTGTATGTGGGCCCCAAATGAAGTGCAGG
TCAAACCTTGACAGTGACGACAAATCGTTGGGCGGGTCCAGGGCGAATTTTGCGACAACATGTCGAGGCT
CAGCAGGACCGCTACTAGAGGATGCACATGTGACCGA
Features (pLannotate 1.2.2; 19 found; start..end, strand, type, name):
     32..56      +  misc_feature   RB T-DNA repeat: right border repeat from nopaline C58 T-DNA
    179..767     -  rep_origin     ori: high-copy-number ColE1/pMB1/pBR322/pUC origin of replication
    938..1732    -  CDS            KanR: aminoglycoside phosphotransferase; aphA-3; confers resistance to kanamycin
   1733..1837    -  promoter       AmpR promoter: bla
   1854..1914    -  rep_origin     oriV (fragment): incP origin of replication
   2120..2314    -  rep_origin     pVS1 oriV: origin of replication for the Pseudomonas plasmid pVS1 (Heeb et al., 2000)
   2380..3453    -  CDS            pVS1 RepA: replication protein from the Pseudomonas plasmid pVS1 (Heeb et al., 2000)
   3882..4511    -  CDS            pVS1 StaA: stability protein from the Pseudomonas plasmid pVS1 (Heeb et al., 2000)
   4775..4799    +  misc_feature   LB T-DNA repeat: left border repeat from nopaline C58 T-DNA
   5009..5192    +  promoter       NOS promoter: nopaline synthase promoter NOS promoter
   5213..6004    +  CDS            neo: KKA2_KLEPN - Also known as kan, nptII. Experimental evidence at protein level: Swiss-Prot protein existence level 1. Resistance to kanamycin, neomycin, paromomycin, ribostamycin, butirosin and gentamicin B. From Klebsiella pneumoniae.
   6033..6285    +  terminator     NOS terminator: nopaline synthase terminator and poly(A) signal
   6311..7117    +  CDS            IBMP_CAMVB (fragment): Experimental evidence at protein level: Swiss-Prot protein existence level 1. Enhances the ribosomal termination-reinitiation event leading to the translation of major open reading frames on the polycistronic viral RNAs. From Cauliflower mosaic virus (strain Bari 1) (CaMV).
   7301..7646    +  promoter       CaMV 35S promoter: strong constitutive promoter from cauliflower mosaic virus
   7598..7644    +  promoter       minimal CaMV 35S promoter: minimal 35S promoter from cauliflower mosaic virus
   7675..7728    +  misc_feature   TMV Ω: translational enhancer from the tobacco mosaic virus 5'-leader sequence (Gallie et al., 1988)
   7737..10292   +  CDS            RPP13L4: R13L4_ARATH - Also known as ZAR1 From Arabidopsis thaliana (Mouse-ear cress).
  10299..10321   +  CDS            13xMyc (fragment): 13 tandem Myc epitope tags
  10429..11136   +  terminator     OCS terminator: octopine synthase terminator
