[The description below was written by a language model from this plasmid's Addgene catalogue record and pLannotate feature annotations shown in this document.]
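Description:
pZA25 is a binary T-DNA plant expression vector built on the Golden Gate-compatible pICH86988 backbone, designed for in planta expression of Arabidopsis thaliana ZAR1 (HOPZ-ACTIVATED RESISTANCE 1, also annotated as RPP13L4), an NLR-type immune receptor that forms the resistosome studied in the associated work. The backbone carries a high-copy ColE1/pUC-type origin for propagation in E. coli. It also carries the pVS1 replication module (oriV, RepA and the StaA stability protein), the type of replicon that typically maintains binary vectors in Agrobacterium. An incP oriV fragment is annotated as well. Bacterial selection is by kanamycin, through an aphA-3 aminoglycoside phosphotransferase driven by the bla (AmpR) promoter.

Two cassettes lie between the nopaline-type left and right T-DNA border repeats. The first is a plant selection marker in which the NOS promoter drives nptII (neo), followed by the NOS terminator, giving kanamycin resistance in transformed plant tissue. The second is the expression unit. A CaMV 35S promoter is followed by the tobacco mosaic virus Ω leader, which acts as a translational enhancer, then the ZAR1 coding sequence with a C-terminal 4xMyc epitope tag, and finally the octopine synthase terminator. The annotation tool matched only a short piece of the tag, labelling it as a fragment of a 13xMyc array. The CaMV protein fragment annotated just upstream of the 35S promoter is probably viral sequence that comes with a long version of that promoter rather than an expressed gene.

The associated publication describes a vector system for studying the ZAR1 resistosome in Nicotiana benthamiana. The Myc tag would allow the protein to be detected or immunoprecipitated.
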