Addgene plasmid #158503: pZA25
Purpose: In planta gene expression of Golden gate compatible A. thaliana ZAR1-4xMyc. Km plant selection marker.
Depositing lab: Sophien Kamoun. Depositing organization: Sainsbury Laboratory, Norwich. Publication: A vector system for fast-forward studies of the HOPZ-ACTIVATED RESISTANCE1 (ZAR1) resistosome in the model plant Nicotiana benthamiana. Harant A, Pai H, Sakai T, Kamoun S, Adachi H. Plant Physiol. 2022 Jan 20;188(1):70-80. doi: 10.1093/plphys/kiab471. PubMed 34633454.
Backbone
  Vector backbone: pICH86988
  Backbone manufacturer: https://www.addgene.org/48076/
  Vector type: Plant Expression
Growth in bacteria
  Bacterial resistance: Kanamycin, 50 μg/mL
  Growth temperature: 37°C
  Growth strain: DH5alpha
  Copy number: High Copy
Gene/Insert
  Gene/Insert name: ZAR1-4xMyc
  Species: A. thaliana (mustard weed)
  Entrez Gene: ZAR1 (a.k.a. HOPZ-ACTIVATED RESISTANCE 1, ZAR1)
  Tag / fusion protein: 4xMyc (C terminal on insert)
  Cloning method: Restriction Enzyme; 5′ cloning site Unknown (unknown if destroyed)
Terms and licenses: Academic/Nonprofit Terms; Industry Terms: Not Available to Industry
How to cite: pZA25 was a gift from Sophien Kamoun (Addgene plasmid # 158503 ; http://n2t.net/addgene:158503 ; RRID:Addgene_158503)
